Addgene plasmid #72444: pJK536
Purpose: Produces Acetobacter aceti 1023 small hypothetical protein adjacent to purEK genes (AaOrfX)
Depositing lab: T. J. Kappock. Depositing organization: Purdue University.
Backbone
  Vector backbone: pET23a
  Backbone size w/o insert (bp): 3666
  Total vector size (bp): 3811
  Vector type: Bacterial Expression
Growth in bacteria
  Bacterial resistance: Ampicillin, 100 μg/mL
  Growth temperature: 37°C
  Growth strain: DH5alpha
  Copy number: High Copy
Gene/Insert
  Gene/Insert name: hypothetical protein (alt names: orfX; AAZ04482)
  Species: Acetobacter aceti 1023
  Mutation: synthetic gene with ~40 silent substitutions
  GenBank ID: AAZ04482.1 KDE21028.1
  Promoter: T7
  Cloning method: Restriction Enzyme; 5′ cloning site NdeI (not destroyed); 3′ cloning site HindIII (not destroyed)
  Sequencing primers: 5′ T7 promoter; 3′ T7 terminator
Terms and licenses: Academic/Nonprofit Terms; Industry Terms: Not Available to Industry
How to cite: pJK536 was a gift from T. J. Kappock (Addgene plasmid # 72444 ; http://n2t.net/addgene:72444 ; RRID:Addgene_72444)
