[The description below was written by a language model from this plasmid's Addgene catalogue record and pLannotate feature annotations shown in this document.]
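Description:
pJK536 is a bacterial expression plasmid built on the pET23a backbone for producing AaOrfX, a small hypothetical protein encoded next to the purEK genes in Acetobacter aceti strain 1023. The insert is a synthetic version of orfX carrying roughly 40 silent substitutions, so the encoded protein is unchanged. The record does not state why the substitutions were made. The gene was placed between the NdeI and HindIII sites, both of which remain intact, giving a plasmid of about 3.8 kb.

Expression is driven by the bacteriophage T7 promoter, followed by the efficient ribosome binding site from T7 gene 10 and closed by the T7 terminator. Transcription therefore requires a host that supplies T7 RNA polymerase, while the listed DH5alpha strain serves for propagation. The automated annotation does not call the orfX coding region itself, which should lie in the unannotated stretch between the RBS and the downstream vector sequence. It does detect a short His-tag segment (matched as a fragment of a 9xHis tag, consistent with the vector-encoded hexahistidine of pET23a) just beyond the cloning region. The record does not list a tag, so whether this segment is fused in frame or cut off by a stop codon in the insert cannot be determined here. The small "SET1" hit near the terminator is probably a partial match to T7-derived vector sequence.

The plasmid is maintained through a ColE1/pMB1-type origin and selected with ampicillin via the bla gene and its own promoter. The annotation also finds an f1 phage origin, the pBR322 bom region and a rop coding sequence. Rop is normally associated with reduced copy number, although the catalogue entry lists the plasmid as high copy. The construct is suited to recombinant production of AaOrfX for biochemical or structural characterisation.
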