Features (pLannotate 1.2.2; 12 found; start..end, strand, type, name):
     12..440     +  rep_origin     f1 ori (sequence partly withheld): f1 bacteriophage origin of replication; arrow indicates direction of (+) strand synthesis
    493..597     +  promoter       AmpR promoter: bla
    598..1458    +  CDS            AmpR: β-lactamase; bla; confers resistance to ampicillin, carbenicillin, and related antibiotics
   1629..2217    +  rep_origin     ori: high-copy-number ColE1/pMB1/pBR322/pUC origin of replication
   2403..2545    -  misc_feature   bom: basis of mobility region from pBR322
   2647..2838    -  CDS            rop: Rop protein, which maintains plasmids at low copy number; rop
   2855..3235    +  CDS            YPB1_ECOLX: Protein predicted: Swiss-Prot protein existence level 4. From Escherichia coli.
   3347..3365    +  promoter       T7 promoter: promoter for bacteriophage T7 RNA polymerase
   3397..3419    +  RBS            RBS: efficient ribosome binding site from bacteriophage T7 gene 10 (Olins and Rangwala, 1989)
   3654..3671    +  CDS            9xHis (fragment): 9xHis affinity tag
   3681..3730    +  CDS            SET1 (fragment): solubility-enhancement tag derived from T7 phage gene 10B
   3738..3785    +  terminator     T7 terminator: transcription terminator for bacteriophage T7 RNA polymerase
>Addgene plasmid #72444 | pJK536 | depositor full sequence | sequence record 136729 | pJK536 sequence 3810 bps
TGGCGAATGGG
[124 nt withheld, positions 12-135]
C
[91 nt withheld, positions 137-227]
A
[49 nt withheld, positions 229-277]
CCTTTGACGTTGGAGTCCACGTTCTTT
[37 nt withheld, positions 305-341]
ACCCTATCTCGGTCTATTCTTTTGATTTATAAGGGATTTTGCCGATTTCGGCCTATTGGTTAAAAAATGA
GCTGATTTAACAAAAATTTAACGCGAATTTTAACAAAATATTAACGCTTACAATTTAGGTGGCACTTTTC
GGGGAAATGTGCGCGGAACCCCTATTTGTTTATTTTTCTAAATACATTCAAATATGTATCCGCTCATGAG
ACAATAACCCTGATAAATGCTTCAATAATATTGAAAAAGGAAGAGTATGAGTATTCAACATTTCCGTGTC
GCCCTTATTCCCTTTTTTGCGGCATTTTGCCTTCCTGTTTTTGCTCACCCAGAAACGCTGGTGAAAGTAA
AAGATGCTGAAGATCAGTTGGGTGCACGAGTGGGTTACATCGAACTGGATCTCAACAGCGGTAAGATCCT
TGAGAGTTTTCGCCCCGAAGAACGTTTTCCAATGATGAGCACTTTTAAAGTTCTGCTATGTGGCGCGGTA
TTATCCCGTATTGACGCCGGGCAAGAGCAACTCGGTCGCCGCATACACTATTCTCAGAATGACTTGGTTG
AGTACTCACCAGTCACAGAAAAGCATCTTACGGATGGCATGACAGTAAGAGAATTATGCAGTGCTGCCAT
AACCATGAGTGATAACACTGCGGCCAACTTACTTCTGACAACGATCGGAGGACCGAAGGAGCTAACCGCT
TTTTTGCACAACATGGGGGATCATGTAACTCGCCTTGATCGTTGGGAACCGGAGCTGAATGAAGCCATAC
CAAACGACGAGCGTGACACCACGATGCCTGCAGCAATGGCAACAACGTTGCGCAAACTATTAACTGGCGA
ACTACTTACTCTAGCTTCCCGGCAACAATTAATAGACTGGATGGAGGCGGATAAAGTTGCAGGACCACTT
CTGCGCTCGGCCCTTCCGGCTGGCTGGTTTATTGCTGATAAATCTGGAGCCGGTGAGCGTGGGTCTCGCG
GTATCATTGCAGCACTGGGGCCAGATGGTAAGCCCTCCCGTATCGTAGTTATCTACACGACGGGGAGTCA
GGCAACTATGGATGAACGAAATAGACAGATCGCTGAGATAGGTGCCTCACTGATTAAGCATTGGTAACTG
TCAGACCAAGTTTACTCATATATACTTTAGATTGATTTAAAACTTCATTTTTAATTTAAAAGGATCTAGG
TGAAGATCCTTTTTGATAATCTCATGACCAAAATCCCTTAACGTGAGTTTTCGTTCCACTGAGCGTCAGA
CCCCGTAGAAAAGATCAAAGGATCTTCTTGAGATCCTTTTTTTCTGCGCGTAATCTGCTGCTTGCAAACA
AAAAAACCACCGCTACCAGCGGTGGTTTGTTTGCCGGATCAAGAGCTACCAACTCTTTTTCCGAAGGTAA
CTGGCTTCAGCAGAGCGCAGATACCAAATACTGTCCTTCTAGTGTAGCCGTAGTTAGGCCACCACTTCAA
GAACTCTGTAGCACCGCCTACATACCTCGCTCTGCTAATCCTGTTACCAGTGGCTGCTGCCAGTGGCGAT
AAGTCGTGTCTTACCGGGTTGGACTCAAGACGATAGTTACCGGATAAGGCGCAGCGGTCGGGCTGAACGG
GGGGTTCGTGCACACAGCCCAGCTTGGAGCGAACGACCTACACCGAACTGAGATACCTACAGCGTGAGCT
ATGAGAAAGCGCCACGCTTCCCGAAGGGAGAAAGGCGGACAGGTATCCGGTAAGCGGCAGGGTCGGAACA
GGAGAGCGCACGAGGGAGCTTCCAGGGGGAAACGCCTGGTATCTTTATAGTCCTGTCGGGTTTCGCCACC
TCTGACTTGAGCGTCGATTTTTGTGATGCTCGTCAGGGGGGCGGAGCCTATGGAAAAACGCCAGCAACGC
GGCCTTTTTACGGTTCCTGGCCTTTTGCTGGCCTTTTGCTCACATGTTCTTTCCTGCGTTATCCCCTGAT
TCTGTGGATAACCGTATTACCGCCTTTGAGTGAGCTGATACCGCTCGCCGCAGCCGAACGACCGAGCGCA
GCGAGTCAGTGAGCGAGGAAGCGGAAGAGCGCCTGATGCGGTATTTTCTCCTTACGCATCTGTGCGGTAT
TTCACACCGCATATATGGTGCACTCTCAGTACAATCTGCTCTGATGCCGCATAGTTAAGCCAGTATACAC
TCCGCTATCGCTACGTGACTGGGTCATGGCTGCGCCCCGACACCCGCCAACACCCGCTGACGCGCCCTGA
CGGGCTTGTCTGCTCCCGGCATCCGCTTACAGACAAGCTGTGACCGTCTCCGGGAGCTGCATGTGTCAGA
GGTTTTCACCGTCATCACCGAAACGCGCGAGGCAGCTGCGGTAAAGCTCATCAGCGTGGTCGTGAAGCGA
TTCACAGATGTCTGCCTGTTCATCCGCGTCCAGCTCGTTGAGTTTCTCCAGAAGCGTTAATGTCTGGCTT
CTGATAAAGCGGGCCATGTTAAGGGCGGTTTTTTCCTGTTTGGTCACTGATGCCTCCGTGTAAGGGGGAT
TTCTGTTCATGGGGGTAATGATACCGATGAAACGAGAGAGGATGCTCACGATACGGGTTACTGATGATGA
ACATGCCCGGTTACTGGAACGTTGTGAGGGTAAACAACTGGCGGTATGGATGCGGCGGGACCAGAGAAAA
ATCACTCAGGGTCAATGCCAGCGCTTCGTTAATACAGATGTAGGTGTTCCACAGGGTAGCCAGCAGCATC
CTGCGATGCAGATCCGGAACATAATGGTGCAGGGCGCTGACTTCCGCGTTTCCAGACTTTACGAAACACG
GAAACCGAAGACCATTCATGTTGTTGCTCAGGTCGCAGACGTTTTGCAGCAGCAGTCGCTTCACGTTCGC
TCGCGTATCGGTGATTCATTCTGCTAACCAGTAAGGCAACCCCGCCAGCCTAGCCGGGTCCTCAACGACA
GGAGCACGATCATGCGCACCCGTGGCCAGGACCCAACGCTGCCCGAGATCTCGATCCCGCGAAATTAATA
CGACTCACTATAGGGAGACCACAACGGTTTCCCTCTAGAAATAATTTTGTTTAACTTTAAGAAGGAGATA
TACATATGCTGCGTGATCGCGACCTGCTGCTGGCGCAATTGCATGAACTGCGTAGCGAACACCGCGATCT
GGACACCGTGATCAACCGTATGGCCCATGAAACCACGTTTATCGATCAGCTGTATCTGCAACGTCTGAAA
AAACGCAAACTGCTGCTTAAGGATCAAATTACGAAAGTGGAAAGTCTACTGATTCCGGATGACATCGCGT
GAAGCTTGCGGCCGCACTCGAGCACCACCACCACCACCACTGAGATCCGGCTGCTAACAAAGCCCGAAAG
GAAGCTGAGTTGGCTGCTGCCACCGCTGAGCAATAACTAGCATAACCCCTTGGGGCCTCTAAACGGGTCT
TGAGGGGTTTTTTGCTGAAAGGAGGAACTATATCCGGAT
