>Addgene plasmid #72444 | pJK536 | addgene partial sequence | sequence record 136726 | T7 5'-TAATACGACTCACTATAGGG-3'
AATAATTTTGTTTAACTTTAAGAAGGAGATATACATATGCTGCGTGATCGCGACCTGCTGCTGGCGCAAT
TGCATGAACTGCGTAGCGAACACCGCGATCTGGACACCGTGATCAACCGTATGGCCCATGAAACCACGTT
TATCGATCAGCTGTATCTGCAACGTCTGAAAAAACGCAAACTGCTGCTTAAGGATCAAATTACGAAAGTG
GAAAGTCTACTGATTCCGGATGACATCGCGTGAAGCTTGCGGCCGCACTCGAGCACCACCACCACCACCA
CTGAGATCCGGCTGCTAACAAAGCCCGAAAGGAAGCTGAGTTGGCTGCTGCCACCGCTGAGCAATAACTA
GCATAACCCCTTGGGGCCTCTAAACGGGTCTTGAGGGGTTTTTTGCTGAAAGGAGGAACTATATCCGGAT
TGGCGAATGGG
[124 nt withheld, positions 432-555]
C
[91 nt withheld, positions 557-647]
A
[49 nt withheld, positions 649-697]
CCTTTGACGTTGGAGTCCACGTTCTTT
[37 nt withheld, positions 725-761]
ACCCTATCTCGGTCTATTCTTTTGATTTATAAGGGATTTTGCCGATTTCGGCCTATTGGTTAAAAAATGA
GCTGATTTAACAAAAATTTAACGCGAATTTTAACAAAATATTAACGCTTACAATTTAGGTGGCACTTTTC
GGGGAAATGTGCGCGGAACCCCTATTTGTTTATTTTTCTAAATACATTCAAATATGTATCCGCTCATGAG
ACAATAACCCTGATAAATGCTTC
