>Addgene plasmid #72444 | pJK536 | addgene partial sequence | sequence record 136727 | T7term 5'-GCTAGTTATTGCTCAGCGG-3'
TTTCGGGCTTTGTTAGCAGCCGGATCTCAGTGGTGGTGGTGGTGGTGCTCGAGTGCGGCCGCAAGCTTCA
CGCGATGTCATCCGGAATCAGTAGACTTTCCACTTTCGTAATTTGATCCTTAAGCAGCAGTTTGCGTTTT
TTCAGACGTTGCAGATACAGCTGATCGATAAACGTGGTTTCATGGGCCATACGGTTGATCACGGTGTCCA
GATCGCGGTGTTCGCTACGCAGTTCATGCAATTGCGCCAGCAGCAGGTCGCGATCACGCAGCATATGTAT
ATCTCCTTCTTAAAGTTAAACAAAATTATTTCTAGAGGGAAACCGTTGTGGTCTCCCTATAGTGAGTCGT
ATTAATTTCGCGGGATCGAGATCTCGGGCAGCGTTGGGTCCTGGCCACGGGTGCGCATGATCGTGCTCCT
GTCGTTGAGGACCCGGCTAGGCTGGCGGGGTTGCCTTACTGGTTAGCAGAATGAATCACCGATACGCGAG
CGAACGTGAAGCGACTGCTGCTGCAAAACGTCTGCGACCTGAGCAACAACATGAATGGTCTTCGGTTTCC
GTGTTTCGTAAAGTCTGGAAACGCGGAAGTCAGCGCCCTGCACCATTATGTTCCGGATCTGCATCGCAGG
ATGCTGCTGGCTACCCTGTGGAACACCTACATCTGTATTAACGAAGCGCTGGCATTGACCCTGAGTGATT
TTTCTCTGGTCCCGCCGCATCCATACCGCCAGTTGTTTACCCTCACAACGTTCCAGTAACCGGGCATGTT
CATCATCAGTAACCCGTATCGTGAGCATCCTCTCTCGTTTCATCGGTATCATTACCCCCATGAACAGAAA
TCCCCCTTACACGGAGGCATCAGTGACCAAACAGGAAAAAACCGCCCTTAACATGGCCCGCTTTATCAGA
AGCCAGACATTAACGCTTCTGGAGAAACTCAACGAGCTGGACGCGGATGAACAGGCAGACATCTGTGAAT
CGCTTCACGACCACGCTGATGAGCTTTACCGCAGCTGCCTCGCGCG
